>Addgene plasmid #121893 | pCF736 | addgene full sequence | sequence record 237479 | Addgene NGS Result
GTCGACGGATCGGGAGATCTCCCGATCCCCTATGGTGCACTCTCAGTACAATCTGCTCTGATGCCGCATA
GTTAAGCCAGTATCTGCTCCCTGCTTGTGTGTTGGAGGTCGCTGAGTAGTGCGCGAGCAAAATTTAAGCT
ACAACAAGGCAAGGCTTGACCGACAATTGCATGAAGAATCTGCTTAGGGTTAGGCGTTTTGCGCTGCTTC
GCGATGTACGGGCCAGATATTGACATTGATTATTGACTAGTTATTAATAGTAATCAATTACGGGGTCATT
AGTTCATAGCCCATATATGGAGTTCCGCGTTACATAACTTACGGTAAATGGCCCGCCTGGCTGACCGCCC
AACGACCCCCGCCCATTGACGTCAATAATGACGTATGTTCCCATAGTAACGCCAATAGGGACTTTCCATT
GACGTCAATGGGTGGAGTATTTACGGTAAACTGCCCACTTGGCAGTACATCAAGTGTATCATATGCCAAG
TACGCCCCCTATTGACGTCAATGACGGTAAATGGCCCGCCTGGCATTATGCCCAGTACATGACCTTATGG
GACTTTCCTACTTGGCAGTACATCTACGTATTAGTCATCGCTATTACCATGGTGATGCGGTTTTGGCAGT
ACATCAATGGGCGTGGATAGCGGTTTGACTCACGGGGATTTCCAAGTCTCCACCCCATTGACGTCAATGG
GAGTTTGTTTTGGCACCAAAATCAACGGGACTTTCCAAAATGTCGTAACAACTCCGCCCCATTGACGCAA
ATGGGCGGTAGGCGTGTACGGTGGGAGGTCTATATAAGCAGCGCGTTTTGCCTGTACTGGGTCTCTCTGG
TTAGACCAGATCTGAGCCTGGGAGCTCTCTGGCTAACTAGGGAACCCACTGCTTAAGCCTCAATAAAGCT
TGCCTTGAGTGCTTCAAGTAGTGTGTGCCCGTCTGTTGTGTGACTCTGGTAACTAGAGATCCCTCAGACC
CTTTTAGTCAGTGTGGAAAATCTCTAGCAGTGGCGCCCGAACAGGGACTTGAAAGCGAAAGGGAAACCAG
AGGAGCTCTCTCGACGCAGGACTCGGCTTGCTGAAGCGCGCACGGCAAGAGGCGAGGGGCGGCGACTGGT
GAGTACGCCAAAAATTTTGACTAGCGGAGGCTAGAAGGAGAGAGATGGGTGCGAGAGCGTCAGTATTAAG
CGGGGGAGAATTAGATCGCGATGGGAAAAAATTCGGTTAAGGCCAGGGGGAAAGAAAAAATATAAATTAA
AACATATAGTATGGGCAAGCAGGGAGCTAGAACGATTCGCAGTTAATCCTGGCCTGTTAGAAACATCAGA
AGGCTGTAGACAAATACTGGGACAGCTACAACCATCCCTTCAGACAGGATCAGAAGAACTTAGATCATTA
TATAATACAGTAGCAACCCTCTATTGTGTGCATCAAAGGATAGAGATAAAAGACACCAAGGAAGCTTTAG
ACAAGATAGAGGAAGAGCAAAACAAAAGTAAGACCACCGCACAGCAAGCGGCCGCTGATCTTCAGACCTG
GAGGAGGAGATATGAGGGACAATTGGAGAAGTGAATTATATAAATATAAAGTAGTAAAAATTGAACCATT
AGGAGTAGCACCCACCAAGGCAAAGAGAAGAGTGGTGCAGAGAGAAAAAAGAGCAGTGGGAATAGGAGCT
TTGTTCCTTGGGTTCTTGGGAGCAGCAGGAAGCACTATGGGCGCAGCGTCAATGACGCTGACGGTACAGG
CCAGACAATTATTGTCTGGTATAGTGCAGCAGCAGAACAATTTGCTGAGGGCTATTGAGGCGCAACAGCA
TCTGTTGCAACTCACAGTCTGGGGCATCAAGCAGCTCCAGGCAAGAATCCTGGCTGTGGAAAGATACCTA
AAGGATCAACAGCTCCTGGGGATTTGGGGTTGCTCTGGAAAACTCATTTGCACCACTGCTGTGCCTTGGA
ATGCTAGTTGGAGTAATAAATCTCTGGAACAGATTTGGAATCACACGACCTGGATGGAGTGGGACAGAGA
AATTAACAATTACACAAGCTTAATACACTCCTTAATTGAAGAATCGCAAAACCAGCAAGAAAAGAATGAA
CAAGAATTATTGGAATTAGATAAATGGGCAAGTTTGTGGAATTGGTTTAACATAACAAATTGGCTGTGGT
ATATAAAATTATTCATAATGATAGTAGGAGGCTTGGTAGGTTTAAGAATAGTTTTTGCTGTACTTTCTAT
AGTGAATAGAGTTAGGCAGGGATATTCACCATTATCGTTTCAGACCCACCTCCCAACCCCGAGGGGACCC
GACAGGCCCGAAGGAATAGAAGAAGAAGGTGGAGAGAGAGACAGAGACAGATCCATTCGATTAGTGAACG
GATCGGCACTGCGTGCGCCAATTCTGCAGACAAATGGCAGTATTCATCCACAATTTTAAAAGAAAAGGGG
GGATTGGGGGGTACAGTGCAGGGGAAAGAATAGTAGACATAATAGCAACAGACATACAAACTAAAGAATT
ACAAAAACAAATTACAAAAATTCAAAATTTTCGGGTTTATTACAGGGACAGCAGAGATCCAGTTTGGTTA
ATTAAGCTAGCTAGGTCTTGAAAGGAGTGGGAATTGGCTCCGGTGCCCGTCAGTGGGCAGAGCGCACATC
GCCCACAGTCCCCGAGAAGTTGGGGGGAGGGGTCGGCAATTGATCCGGTGCCTAGAGAAGGTGGCGCGGG
GTAAACTGGGAAAGTGATGTCGTGTACTGGCTCCGCCTTTTTCCCGAGGGTGGGGGAGAACCGTATATAA
GTGCAGTAGTCGCCGTGAACGTTCTTTTTCGCAACGGGTTTGCCGCCAGAACACAGGTAAGTGCCGTGTG
TGGTTCCCGCGGGCCTGGCCTCTTTACGGGTTATGGCCCTTGCGTGCCTTGAATTACTTCCACTGGCTGC
AGTACGTGATTCTTGATCCCGAGCTTCGGGTTGGAAGTGGGTGGGAGAGTTCGAGGCCTTGCGCTTAAGG
AGCCCCTTCGCCTCGTGCTTGAGTTGAGGCCTGGCCTGGGCGCTGGGGCCGCCGCGTGCGAATCTGGTGG
CACCTTCGCGCCTGTCTCGCTGCTTTCGATAAGTCTCTAGCCATTTAAAATTTTTGATGACCTGCTGCGA
CGCTTTTTTTCTGGCAAGATAGTCTTGTAAATGCGGGCCAAGATCTGCACACTGGTATTTCGGTTTTTGG
GGCCGCGGGCGGCGACGGGGCCCGTGCGTCCCAGCGCACATGTTCGGCGAGGCGGGGCCTGCGAGCGCGG
CCACCGAGAATCGGACGGGGGTAGTCTCAAGCTGGCCGGCCTGCTCTGGTGCCTGGCCTCGCGCCGCCGT
GTATCGCCCCGCCCTGGGCGGCAAGGCTGGCCCGGTCGGCACCAGTTGCGTGAGCGGAAAGATGGCCGCT
TCCCGGCCCTGCTGCAGGGAGCTCAAAATGGAGGACGCGGCGCTCGGGAGAGCGGGCGGGTGAGTCACCC
ACACAAAGGAAAAGGGCCTTTCCGTCCTCAGCCGTCGCTTCATGTGACTCCACGGAGTACCGGGCGCCGT
CCAGGCACCTCGATTAGTTCTCGAGCTTTTGGAGTACGTCGTCTTTAGGTTGGGGGGAGGGGTTTTATGC
GATGGAGTTTCCCCACACTGAGTGGGTGGAGACTGAAGTTAGGCCAGCTTGGCACTTGATGTAATTCTCC
TTGGAATTTGCCCTTTTTGAGTTTGGATCTTGGTTCATTCTCAAGCCTCAGACAGTGGTTCAAAGTTTTT
TTCTTCCATTTCAGGTGTCGTGAACCGGTGCCACCATGGCCAGCGGAGAAAGTTTGTTTAAGGGGCCGCG
TGATTACAACCCGATATCGAGCACCATTTGTCATTTGACGAATGAATCTGATGGGCACACAACATCGTTG
TATGGTATTGGATTTGGTCCCTTCATCATTACAAACAAGCACTTGTTTAGAAGAAATAATGGAACACTGT
TGGTCCAATCACTACATGGTGTATTCAAGGTCAAGAACACCACGACTTTGCAACAACACCTCATTGATGG
GAGGGACATGATAATTATTCGCATGCCTAAGGATTTCCCACCATTTCCTCAAAAGCTGAAATTTAGAGAG
CCACAAAGGGAAGAGCGCATATGTCTTGTGACAACCAACTTCCAAACTAAGAGCATGTCTAGCATGGTGT
CAGACACTAGTTGCACATTCCCTTCATCTGATGGCATATTCTGGAAGCATTGGATTCAAACCAAGGATGG
GCAGGCAGGCAGTCCATTAGTATCAACTAGAGATGGGTTCATTGTTGGTATACACTCAGCATCGAATTTC
ACCAACACAAACAATTATTTCACAAGCGTGCCGAAAAACTTCATGGAATTGTTGACAAATCAGGAGGCGC
AGCAGTGGGTTAGTGGTTGGCGATTAAATGCTGACTCAGTATTGTGGGGGGGCCATAAAGTTTTCATGGT
GAAACCTGAAGAGCCTTTTCAGCCAGTTAAGGAAGCGACTCAACTCATGAATACTAGTGATTACAAAGAT
GACGATGACAAAGACTACAAGGATGATGATGATAAGGGATCCGGCGCAACAAACTTCTCTCTGCTGAAAC
AAGCCGGAGATGTCGAAGAGAATCCTGGACCGATGGTGAGCAAGGGCGAGGAGCTGTTCACCGGGGTGGT
GCCCATCCTGGTCGAGCTGGACGGCGACGTAAACGGCCACAAGTTCAGCGTGTCTGGCGAGGGCGAGGGC
GATGCCACCTACGGCAAGCTGACCCTGAAGTTCATCTGCACCACCGGCAAGCTGCCCGTGCCCTGGCCCA
CCCTCGTGACCACCCTGACCTACGGCGTGCAGTGCTTCAGCCGCTACCCCGACCACATGAAGCAGCACGA
CTTCTTCAAGTCCGCCATGCCCGAAGGCTACGTCCAGGAGCGCACCATCTTCTTCAAGGACGACGGCAAC
TACAAGACCCGCGCCGAGGTGAAGTTCGAGGGCGACACCCTGGTGAACCGCATCGAGCTGAAGGGCATCG
ACTTCAAGGAGGACGGCAACATCCTGGGGCACAAGCTGGAGTACAACTACAACAGCCACAACGTCTATAT
CATGGCCGACAAGCAGAAGAACGGCATCAAGGCGAACTTCAAGATCCGCCACAACATCGAGGACGGCAGC
GTGCAGCTCGCCGACCACTACCAGCAGAACACCCCCATCGGCGACGGCCCCGTGCTGCTGCCCGACAACC
ACTACCTGAGCACCCAGTCCGCCCTGAGCAAAGACCCCAACGAGAAGCGCGATCACATGGTCCTGCTGGA
GTTCGTGACCGCCGCCGGGATCACTCTCGGCATGGACGAGCTGTACAAGTAAACGCGTTAAGTCGACAAT
CAACCTCTGGATTACAAAATTTGTGAAAGATTGACTGGTATTCTTAACTATGTTGCTCCTTTTACGCTAT
GTGGATACGCTGCTTTAATGCCTTTGTATCATGCTATTGCTTCCCGTATGGCTTTCATTTTCTCCTCCTT
GTATAAATCCTGGTTGCTGTCTCTTTATGAGGAGTTGTGGCCCGTTGTCAGGCAACGTGGCGTGGTGTGC
ACTGTGTTTGCTGACGCAACCCCCACTGGTTGGGGCATTGCCACCACCTGTCAGCTCCTTTCCGGGACTT
TCGCTTTCCCCCTCCCTATTGCCACGGCGGAACTCATCGCCGCCTGCCTTGCCCGCTGCTGGACAGGGGC
TCGGCTGTTGGGCACTGACAATTCCGTGGTGTTGTCGGGGAAATCATCGTCCTTTCCTTGGCTGCTCGCC
TGTGTTGCCACCTGGATTCTGCGCGGGACGTCCTTCTGCTACGTCCCTTCGGCCCTCAATCCAGCGGACC
TTCCTTCCCGCGGCCTGCTGCCGGCTCTGCGGCCTCTTCCGCGTCTTCGCCTTCGCCCTCAGACGAGTCG
GATCTCCCTTTGGGCCGCCTCCCCGCGTCGACTTTAAGACCAATGACTTACAAGGCAGCTGTAGATCTTA
GCCACTTTTTAAAAGAAAAGGGGGGACTGGAAGGGCTAATTCACTCCCAACGAAGACAAGATCTGCTTTT
TGCTTGTACTGGGTCTCTCTGGTTAGACCAGATCTGAGCCTGGGAGCTCTCTGGCTAACTAGGGAACCCA
CTGCTTAAGCCTCAATAAAGCTTGCCTTGAGTGCTTCAAGTAGTGTGTGCCCGTCTGTTGTGTGACTCTG
GTAACTAGAGATCCCTCAGACCCTTTTAGTCAGTGTGGAAAATCTCTAGCAGGGCCCGTTTAAACCCGCT
GATCAGCCTCGACTGTGCCTTCTAGTTGCCAGCCATCTGTTGTTTGCCCCTCCCCCGTGCCTTCCTTGAC
CCTGGAAGGTGCCACTCCCACTGTCCTTTCCTAATAAAATGAGGAAATTGCATCGCATTGTCTGAGTAGG
TGTCATTCTATTCTGGGGGGTGGGGTGGGGCAGGACAGCAAGGGGGAGGATTGGGAAGACAATAGCAGGC
ATGCTGGGGATGCGGTGGGCTCTATGGCTTCTGAGGCGGAAAGAACCAGCTGGGGCTCTAGGGGGTATCC
CC
[124 nt withheld, positions 6583-6706]
C
[91 nt withheld, positions 6708-6798]
A
[49 nt withheld, positions 6800-6848]
CCTTTGACGTTGGAGTCCACGTTCTTT
[37 nt withheld, positions 6876-6912]
ACCCTATCTCGGTCTATTCTTTTGATTTATAAGGGATTTTGCCGATTTCGGCCTATTGGTTAAAAAATGA
GCTGATTTAACAAAAATTTAACGCGAATTAATTCTGTGGAATGTGTGTCAGTTAGGGTGTGGAAAGTCCC
CAGGCTCCCCAGCAGGCAGAAGTATGCAAAGCATGCATCTCAATTAGTCAGCAACCAGGTGTGGAAAGTC
CCCAGGCTCCCCAGCAGGCAGAAGTATGCAAAGCATGCATCTCAATTAGTCAGCAACCATAGTCCCGCCC
CTAACTCCGCCCATCCCGCCCCTAACTCCGCCCAGTTCCGCCCATTCTCCGCCCCATGGCTGACTAATTT
TTTTTATTTATGCAGAGGCCGAGGCCGCCTCTGCCTCTGAGCTATTCCAGAAGTAGTGAGGAGGCTTTTT
TGGAGGCCTAGGCTTTTGCAAAAAGCTCCCGGGAGCTTGTATATCCATTTTCGGATCTGATCAGCACGTG
TTGACAATTAATCATCGGCATAGTATATCGGCATAGTATAATACGACAAGGTGAGGAACTAAACCATGGC
CAAGTTGACCAGTGCCGTTCCGGTGCTCACCGCGCGCGACGTCGCCGGAGCGGTCGAGTTCTGGACCGAC
CGGCTCGGGTTCTCCCGGGACTTCGTGGAGGACGACTTCGCCGGTGTGGTCCGGGACGACGTGACCCTGT
TCATCAGCGCGGTCCAGGACCAGGTGGTGCCGGACAACACCCTGGCCTGGGTGTGGGTGCGCGGCCTGGA
CGAGCTGTACGCCGAGTGGTCGGAGGTCGTGTCCACGAACTTCCGGGACGCCTCCGGGCCGGCCATGACC
GAGATCGGCGAGCAGCCGTGGGGGCGGGAGTTCGCCCTGCGCGACCCGGCCGGCAACTGCGTGCACTTCG
TGGCCGAGGAGCAGGACTGACACGTGCTACGAGATTTCGATTCCACCGCCGCCTTCTATGAAAGGTTGGG
CTTCGGAATCGTTTTCCGGGACGCCGGCTGGATGATCCTCCAGCGCGGGGATCTCATGCTGGAGTTCTTC
GCCCACCCCAACTTGTTTATTGCAGCTTATAATGGTTACAAATAAAGCAATAGCATCACAAATTTCACAA
ATAAAGCATTTTTTTCACTGCATTCTAGTTGTGGTTTGTCCAAACTCATCAATGTATCTTATCATGTCTG
TATACCGTCGACCTCTAGCTAGAGCTTGGCGTAATCATGGTCATAGCTGTTTCCTGTGTGAAATTGTTAT
CCGCTCACAATTCCACACAACATACGAGCCGGAAGCATAAAGTGTAAAGCCTGGGGTGCCTAATGAGTGA
GCTAACTCACATTAATTGCGTTGCGCTCACTGCCCGCTTTCCAGTCGGGAAACCTGTCGTGCCAGCTGCA
TTAATGAATCGGCCAACGCGCGGGGAGAGGCGGTTTGCGTATTGGGCGCTCTTCCGCTTCCTCGCTCACT
GACTCGCTGCGCTCGGTCGTTCGGCTGCGGCGAGCGGTATCAGCTCACTCAAAGGCGGTAATACGGTTAT
CCACAGAATCAGGGGATAACGCAGGAAAGAACATGTGAGCAAAAGGCCAGCAAAAGGCCAGGAACCGTAA
AAAGGCCGCGTTGCTGGCGTTTTTCCATAGGCTCCGCCCCCCTGACGAGCATCACAAAAATCGACGCTCA
AGTCAGAGGTGGCGAAACCCGACAGGACTATAAAGATACCAGGCGTTTCCCCCTGGAAGCTCCCTCGTGC
GCTCTCCTGTTCCGACCCTGCCGCTTACCGGATACCTGTCCGCCTTTCTCCCTTCGGGAAGCGTGGCGCT
TTCTCATAGCTCACGCTGTAGGTATCTCAGTTCGGTGTAGGTCGTTCGCTCCAAGCTGGGCTGTGTGCAC
GAACCCCCCGTTCAGCCCGACCGCTGCGCCTTATCCGGTAACTATCGTCTTGAGTCCAACCCGGTAAGAC
ACGACTTATCGCCACTGGCAGCAGCCACTGGTAACAGGATTAGCAGAGCGAGGTATGTAGGCGGTGCTAC
AGAGTTCTTGAAGTGGTGGCCTAACTACGGCTACACTAGAAGAACAGTATTTGGTATCTGCGCTCTGCTG
AAGCCAGTTACCTTCGGAAAAAGAGTTGGTAGCTCTTGATCCGGCAAACAAACCACCGCTGGTAGCGGTG
GTTTTTTTGTTTGCAAGCAGCAGATTACGCGCAGAAAAAAAGGATCTCAAGAAGATCCTTTGATCTTTTC
TACGGGGTCTGACGCTCAGTGGAACGAAAACTCACGTTAAGGGATTTTGGTCATGAGATTATCAAAAAGG
ATCTTCACCTAGATCCTTTTAAATTAAAAATGAAGTTTTAAATCAATCTAAAGTATATATGAGTAAACTT
GGTCTGACAGTTACCAATGCTTAATCAGTGAGGCACCTATCTCAGCGATCTGTCTATTTCGTTCATCCAT
AGTTGCCTGACTCCCCGTCGTGTAGATAACTACGATACGGGAGGGCTTACCATCTGGCCCCAGTGCTGCA
ATGATACCGCGAGACCCACGCTCACCGGCTCCAGATTTATCAGCAATAAACCAGCCAGCCGGAAGGGCCG
AGCGCAGAAGTGGTCCTGCAACTTTATCCGCCTCCATCCAGTCTATTAATTGTTGCCGGGAAGCTAGAGT
AAGTAGTTCGCCAGTTAATAGTTTGCGCAACGTTGTTGCCATTGCTACAGGCATCGTGGTGTCACGCTCG
TCGTTTGGTATGGCTTCATTCAGCTCCGGTTCCCAACGATCAAGGCGAGTTACATGATCCCCCATGTTGT
GCAAAAAAGCGGTTAGCTCCTTCGGTCCTCCGATCGTTGTCAGAAGTAAGTTGGCCGCAGTGTTATCACT
CATGGTTATGGCAGCACTGCATAATTCTCTTACTGTCATGCCATCCGTAAGATGCTTTTCTGTGACTGGT
GAGTACTCAACCAAGTCATTCTGAGAATAGTGTATGCGGCGACCGAGTTGCTCTTGCCCGGCGTCAATAC
GGGATAATACCGCGCCACATAGCAGAACTTTAAAAGTGCTCATCATTGGAAAACGTTCTTCGGGGCGAAA
ACTCTCAAGGATCTTACCGCTGTTGAGATCCAGTTCGATGTAACCCACTCGTGCACCCAACTGATCTTCA
GCATCTTTTACTTTCACCAGCGTTTCTGGGTGAGCAAAAACAGGAAGGCAAAATGCCGCAAAAAAGGGAA
TAAGGGCGACACGGAAATGTTGAATACTCATACTCTTCCTTTTTCAATATTATTGAAGCATTTATCAGGG
TTATTGTCTCATGAGCGGATACATATTTGAATGTATTTAGAAAAATAAACAAATAGGGGTTCCGCGCACA
TTTCCCCGAAAAGTGCCACCTGAC
Features (pLannotate 1.2.2; 35 found; start..end, strand, type, name):
     31..83      -  misc_feature   bom (fragment): basis of mobility region from pBR322
    232..611     +  enhancer       CMV enhancer: human cytomegalovirus immediate early enhancer
    612..811     +  promoter       CMV promoter: human cytomegalovirus (CMV) immediate early promoter
    829..1009    +  LTR            5' LTR (truncated): truncated 5' long terminal repeat (LTR) from HIV-1
   1056..1181    +  misc_feature   HIV-1 Ψ: packaging signal of human immunodeficiency virus type 1
   1165..1528    +  CDS            HIV-1 gag (fragment): gag protein from human immunodeficiency virus 1; gag
   1674..1907    +  misc_feature   RRE: The Rev response element (RRE) of HIV-1 allows for Rev-dependent mRNA export from the nucleus to the cytoplasm.
   2284..2384    +  CDS            Rev (fragment): human immunodeficiency virus 1 (HIV-1) Rev protein; rev; enhances nuclear export of unspliced and incompletely spliced viral mRNAs
   2434..2551    +  misc_feature   cPPT/CTS: central polypurine tract and central termination sequence of HIV-1
   2601..2619    +  CDS            small t antigen (fragment): SV40 (simian virus 40) small t antigen
   2645..2856    +  promoter       EF-1α core promoter: core promoter for human elongation factor EF-1α
   2857..2965    +  intron         EF-1α intron A (fragment): intron upstream of the start codon of human EF-1α
   3591..3794    +  intron         EF-1α intron A: truncated intron upstream of the start codon of human EF-1α
   3825..4532    +  CDS            TEV protease: tobacco etch virus protease (Kapust et al., 2001)
   4539..4555    +  CDS            5xFLAG (fragment): five tandem FLAG® epitope tags
   4566..4587    +  CDS            2xFLAG (fragment): two tandem FLAG® epitope tags
   4653..5372    +  CDS            EGFP: the original enhanced GFP (Yang et al., 1996) mammalian codon-optimized
   5388..5976    +  misc_feature   WPRE: woodchuck hepatitis virus posttranscriptional regulatory element
   6027..6046    +  misc_feature   cPPT/CTS (fragment): central polypurine tract and central termination sequence of HIV-1
   6048..6281    +  LTR            3' LTR (ΔU3): self-inactivating 3' long terminal repeat (LTR) from HIV-1
   6313..6537    +  polyA_signal   bGH poly(A) signal: bovine growth hormone polyadenylation signal
   6541..6562    +  promoter       SV40 promoter (fragment): SV40 enhancer and early promoter
   6583..7011    +  rep_origin     f1 ori (sequence partly withheld): f1 bacteriophage origin of replication; arrow indicates direction of (+) strand synthesis
   7025..7354    +  promoter       SV40 promoter: SV40 enhancer and early promoter
   7402..7449    +  promoter       EM7 promoter: synthetic bacterial promoter&nbsp
   7468..7842    +  CDS            BleoR: antibiotic-binding protein; Sh ble from Streptoalloteichus hindustanus; confers resistance to bleomycin, phleomycin, and Zeocin™
   7852..7977    +  CDS            ble (fragment): BLE_KLEPN - Experimental evidence at protein level: Swiss-Prot protein existence level 1. Binding protein with a strong affinity to the bleomycin family of antibiotics. Binds to CL990; an antimitotic-antibiotic compound. From Klebsiella pneumoniae.
   7972..8093    +  polyA_signal   SV40 poly(A) signal: SV40 polyadenylation signal
   8166..8182    -  protein_bind   lac operator: The lac repressor binds to the lac operator to inhibit transcription in E. coli. This inhibition can be relieved by adding lactose or isopropyl-β-D-thiogalactopyranoside (IPTG). lac repressor encoded by lacI
   8190..8220    -  promoter       lac promoter: promoter for the E. coli lac operon
   8235..8256    -  protein_bind   CAP binding site: CAP binding activates transcription in the presence of cAMP. E. coli catabolite activator protein
   8269..8361    -  CDS            lacI (fragment): lac repressor; lacI; The lac repressor binds to the lac operator to inhibit transcription in E. coli. This inhibition can be relieved by adding lactose or isopropyl-β-D-thiogalactopyranoside (IPTG).
   8544..9132    -  rep_origin     ori: high-copy-number ColE1/pMB1/pBR322/pUC origin of replication
   9303..10163   -  CDS            AmpR: β-lactamase; bla; confers resistance to ampicillin, carbenicillin, and related antibiotics
  10164..10268   -  promoter       AmpR promoter: bla
