[The description below was written by a language model from this plasmid's Addgene catalogue record and pLannotate feature annotations shown in this document.]
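Description:
pCF736 is a third-generation-style, self-inactivating HIV-1 lentiviral transfer plasmid (10,296 bp) built on a pEF1a backbone for expressing tobacco etch virus (TEV) protease together with EGFP in mammalian cells. It is maintained in E. coli through a high-copy ColE1/pUC-type origin with ampicillin resistance (AmpR). It also carries an f1 origin and an SV40/EM7-driven BleoR (Sh ble) cassette that lies outside the LTRs. That cassette can confer Zeocin/bleomycin-family resistance in bacteria or in transfected cells, but it would not be packaged into virus.

The viral portion begins with a CMV enhancer/promoter fused to a truncated 5' LTR, which drives genomic RNA production in packaging cells independently of Tat. It is followed by the Ψ packaging signal with a gag fragment, the RRE for Rev-dependent nuclear export, and the cPPT/CTS. Inside this framework, the EF-1α core promoter with parts of its intron A drives the 708 bp TEV protease coding sequence. Short FLAG-epitope fragments are annotated just downstream of it, followed by EGFP. The element that links the protease and EGFP is not annotated, so the record does not establish whether they are made as a fusion or as separate proteins. A WPRE enhances transcript expression, and the ΔU3 3' LTR and a bGH polyadenylation signal complete the cassette.

The purpose line names the payload "dTEV-protease", but the record does not define the "d" or list any mutation. The associated work concerns circularly permuted Cas9 scaffolds, where a vector like this would supply a GFP-trackable protease, or protease control, to transduced cells.
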