Addgene plasmid #121893: pCF736
Purpose: EF1a-dTEV-protease-GFP
Depositing lab: David Savage. Depositing organization: University of California, Berkeley. Publication: CRISPR-Cas9 Circular Permutants as Programmable Scaffolds for Genome Modification. Oakes BL, Fellmann C, Rishi H, Taylor KL, Ren SM, Nadler DC, Yokoo R, Arkin AP, Doudna JA, Savage DF. Cell. 2019 Jan 10;176(1-2):254-267.e16. doi: 10.1016/j.cell.2018.11.052. PubMed 30633905.
Backbone
  Vector backbone: pEF1a
  Backbone size w/o insert (bp): 8868
  Total vector size (bp): 10296
  Vector type: Lentiviral
  Selectable markers: bleoR gene: antibiotic binding protein
Growth in bacteria
  Bacterial resistance: Ampicillin, 100 μg/mL
  Growth temperature: 37°C
  Growth strain: NEB Stable
  Growth instructions: another resistance
  Copy number: High Copy
Gene/Insert 1
  Gene/Insert name: TEV protease
  Species: tobacco etch virus
  Insert size (bp): 708
  Promoter: EF-1a core promoter
  Cloning method: Unknown
  Sequencing primers: 5′ 5'-CCATGGCCAGCggagaaag-3'; 3′ 5'-CTAGTattcatgagttgagtcgcttc-3'
Gene/Insert 2
  Gene/Insert name: eGFP
  Species: Aequorea victoria
  Insert size (bp): 720
  Promoter: EF-1a core promoter
  Cloning method: Unknown
  Sequencing primers: 5′ 5'-gaatcctggaccgatggtgagca-3'; 3′ 5'-cttaacgcgtttacttgtac-3'
Terms and licenses: Academic/Nonprofit Terms; Industry Terms: Not Available to Industry
How to cite: pCF736 was a gift from David Savage (Addgene plasmid # 121893 ; http://n2t.net/addgene:121893 ; RRID:Addgene_121893)
